>Addgene plasmid #146020 | pAc5.1C-Fluc-nanos-SRE1mut_C | depositor full sequence | sequence record 288465 | Full Sequence
CTTCAAGGAATTAATTCTATATTCTAAAAACACAAATGATACTTCTAAAAAAAATCATGAATGGCATCAA
CTCTGAATCAAATCTTTGCAGATGCACCTACTTCTCATTTCCACTGTCACATCATTTTTCCAGATCTCGC
TGCCTGTTATGTGGCCCACAAACCAAGACACGTTTTATGGCCATTAAAGCTGGCTGATCGTCGCCAAACA
CCAAATACATATCAATATGTACATTCGAGAAAGAAGCGATCAAAGAAGCGTCTTCGGGCGAGTAGGAGAA
TGCGGAGGAGAAGGAGAACGAGCTGATCTAGTATCTCTCCACAATCCAATGCCAACTGACCAACTGGCCA
TATTCGGAGCAATTTGAAGCCAATTTCCATCGCCTGGCGATCGCTCCATTCTTGGCTATATGTTTTTCAC
CGTTCCCGGGGCCATTTTCAAAGACTCGTCGGTAAGATAAGATTGTGTCACTCGCTGTCTCTCTTCATTT
GTCGAAGAATGCTGAGGAATTTCGCGATGACGTCGGCGAGTATTTTGAAGAATGAGAATAATTTGTATTT
ATACGAAAATCAGTTAGTGGAATTTTCTACAAAAACATGTTATCTATAGATAATTTTGTTGCAAAATATG
TTGACTATGACAAAGATTGTATGTATATACCTTTAATGTATTCTCATTTTCTTATGTATTTATAATGGCA
ATGATGATACTGATGATATTTTAAGATGATGCCAGACCACAGGCTGATTTCTGCGTCTTTTGCCGAACGC
AGTGCATGTGCGGTTGTTGTTTTTTGGAATAGTTTCAATTTTCGGACTGTCCGCTTTGATTTCAGTTTCT
TGGCTTATTCAAAAAGCAAAGTAAAGCCAAAAAAGCGAGATGGCAATACCAAATGCGGCAAAACGGTAGT
GGAAGGAAAGGGGTGCGGGGCAGCGGAAGGAAGGGTGGGGCGGGGCGTGGCGGGGTCTGTGGCTGGGCGC
GACGTCACCGACGTTGGAGCCACTCCTTTGACCATGTGTGCGTGTGTGTATTATTCGTGTCTCGCCACTC
GCCGGTTGTTTTTTTCTTTTTATCTCGCTCTCTCTAGCGCCATCTCGTACGCATGCTCAACGCACCGCAT
GTTGCCGTGTCCTTTATGCGTCATTTTGGCTCGAAATAGGCAATTATTTAAACAAAGATTAGTCAACGAA
AACGCTAAAATAAATAAGTCTACAATATGGTTACTTATTGCCATGTGTGTGCAGCCAACGATAGCAACAA
AAGCAACAACACAGTGGCTTTCCCTCTTTCACTTTTTGTTTGCAAGCGCGTGCGAGCAAGACGGCACGAC
CGGCAAACGCAATTACGCTGACAAAGAGCAGACGAAGTTTTGGCCGAAAAACATCAAGGCGCCTGATACG
AATGCATTTGCAATAACAATTGCGATATTTAATATTGTTTATGAAGCTGTTTGACTTCAAAACACACAAA
AAAAAAAATAAAACAAATTATTTGAAAGAGAATTAGGAATCGGACAGCTTATCGTTACGGGCTAACAGCA
CACCGAGACGAAATAGCTTACCTGACGTCACAGCCTCTGGAAGAACTGCCGCCAAGCAGAGAGAGAGAGA
AAAAGAGGGAGAGCAGCTTAGACCGCATGTGCTTGTGTGTGAGGCGTCTCTCTCTTCGTCTCCTGTTTGC
GCAAACGCATAGACTGCACTGAGAAAATCGATTACCTATTTTTTATGAATGAATATTTGCACTATTACTA
TTCAAAACTATTAAGATAGCAATCACATTCAATAGCCAAATACTATACCACCTGAGCGATGCAACGAAAT
GATCAATTTGAGCAAAAATGCTGCATATTTAGGACGGCATCATTATAGAAATGCTTCTTGCTGTGTACTT
TTCTCTCGTCTGGCAGCTGTTTCGCCGTTATTGTTAAAACCGGCTTAAGTTAGGTGTGTTTTCTACGACT
AGTGATGCCCCTACTAGAAGATGTGTGTTGCACAAATGTCCCTGAATAACCAATTTGAAGTGCAGATAGC
AGTAAACGTAAGCTAATATGAATATTATTTAACTGTAATGTTTTAATATCGCTGGACATTACTAATAAAC
CCACTATAAACACATGTACATATGTATGTTTTGGCATACAATGAGTAGTTGGGGAAAAAATGTGTAAAAG
CACCGTGACCATCACAGCATAAAGATAACCAGCTGAAGTATCGAATATGAGTAACCCCCAAATTGAATCA
CATGCCGCAACTGATAGGACCCATGGAAGTACACTCTTCATGGCGATATACAAGACACACACAAGCACGA
ACACCCAGTTGCGGAGGAAATTCTCCGTAAATGAAAACCCAATCGGCGAACAATTCATACCCATATATGG
TAAAAGTTTTGAACGCGACTTGAGAGCGGAGAGCATTGCGGCTGATAAGGTTTTAGCGCTAAGCGGGCTT
TATAAAACGGGCTGCGGGACCAGTTTTCATATCACTACCGTTTGAGTTCTTGTGCTGTGTGGATACTCCT
CCCGACACAAAGCCGCTCCATCAGCCAGCAGTCGTCTAATCCAGAGACCCCGGATCGGGGTACCAACATG
GCCGAAGACGCCAAAAACATAAAGAAAGGCCCGGCACCATTCTATCCACTAGAGGATGGAACCGCTGGAG
AGCAACTGCATAAGGCTATGAAGAGATACGCCCTGGTTCCTGGAACAATTGCTTTTACAGATGCACATAT
CGAGGTGAACATCACGTACGCGGAATACTTCGAAATGTCCGTTCGGTTGGCAGAAGCTATGAAACGATAT
GGGCTGAATACAAATCACAGAATCGTCGTATGCAGTGAAAACTCTCTTCAATTCTTTATGCCGGTGTTGG
GCGCGTTATTTATCGGAGTTGCAGTTGCGCCCGCGAACGACATTTATAATGAACGTGAATTGCTCAACAG
TATGAACATTTCGCAGCCTACCGTAGTGTTTGTTTCCAAAAAGGGGTTGCAAAAAATTTTGAACGTGCAA
AAAAAATTACCAATAATCCAGAAAATTATTATCATGGATTCTAAAACGGATTACCAGGGATTTCAGTCGA
TGTACACGTTCGTCACATCTCATCTACCTCCCGGTTTTAATGAATACGATTTTGTACCAGAGTCCTTTGA
TCGTGACAAAACAATTGCACTGATAATGAACTCCTCTGGATCTACTGGGTTACCTAAGGGTGTGGCCCTT
CCGCATAGAACTGCCTGCGTCAGATTCTCGCATGCCAGAGATCCTATTTTTGGCAATCAAATCATTCCGG
ATACTGCGATTTTAAGTGTTGTTCCATTCCATCACGGTTTTGGAATGTTTACTACACTCGGATATTTGAT
ATGTGGATTTCGAGTCGTCTTAATGTATAGATTTGAAGAAGAGCTGTTTTTACGATCCCTTCAGGATTAC
AAAATTCAAAGTGCGTTGCTAGTACCAACCCTATTTTCATTCTTCGCCAAAAGCACTCTGATTGACAAAT
ACGATTTATCTAATTTACACGAAATTGCTTCTGGGGGCGCACCTCTTTCGAAAGAAGTCGGGGAAGCGGT
TGCAAAACGCTTCCATCTTCCAGGGATACGACAAGGATATGGGCTCACTGAGACTACATCAGCTATTCTG
ATTACACCCGAGGGGGATGATAAACCGGGCGCGGTCGGTAAAGTTGTTCCATTTTTTGAAGCGAAGGTTG
TGGATCTGGATACCGGGAAAACGCTGGGCGTTAATCAGAGAGGCGAATTATGTGTCAGAGGACCTATGAT
TATGTCCGGTTATGTAAACAATCCGGAAGCGACCAACGCCTTGATTGACAAGGATGGATGGCTACATTCT
GGAGACATAGCTTACTGGGACGAAGACGAACACTTCTTCATAGTTGACCGCTTGAAGTCTTTAATTAAAT
ACAAAGGGTATCAGGTGGCCCCCGCTGAATTGGAATCGATATTGTTACAACACCCCAACATCTTCGACGC
GGGCGTGGCAGGTCTTCCCGACGATGACGCCGGTGAACTTCCCGCCGCCGTTGTTGTTTTGGAGCACGGA
AAGACGATGACGGAAAAAGAGATCGTGGATTACGTCGCCAGTCAAGTAACAACCGCGAAAAAGTTGCGCG
GAGGAGTTGTGTTTGTGGACGAAGTACCGAAAGGTCTTACCGGAAAACTCGACGCAAGAAAAATCAGAGA
GATCCTCATAAAGGCCAAGAAGGGCGGAAAGTCCAAATTGTAAGAATTCGCTAGCAGAGGGCGAATCCAG
CTCTGGAGCAGAGGCTGTCGCAGCTTTTGCAGCGTTTATATAACATGAAATATATATACGCATTCCGATC
AAAGCTGGGTTAACCAGATAGATAGTAACGTTTAACTAGCGCCTGGCGCGTTCGATTTTAAAGAGATTTA
GAGCGTTATCCCGTGCCTATAGATCTTATAGTATAGACAACGAACGATCACTCAAATCCAAGTCAATAAT
TCAAGAATTTATGTCTGTTTCTGTGAAAGGGAAACTAATTTTGTTAAAGAAGACTTACAATATCGTAATA
CTTGTTCAATCGTCGTGGCCGATAGAAATATCTTACAATCCGAAAGTTGATGAATGGAATTGGTCTGCAA
CTGGTCGCCTTCATTTTGTAAAATGTTCGCTTGCGGCCGAAAAATTTCGATATATCTACAATTGATATAC
AATCTTTACTAAATTTTGAAAAAGGAACACTTTGAATTTCGAACTGTCAATCGTATCATTAGAATTTAAT
CTAAATTTAAATCTTGCTAAAGGAAATAGCAAGGAACACTTTCGTCGTCGGCTACGCATTCATTGTAAAA
TTTTAAATTTTGACATTCCGCACTTTTTGATAGATAAGCGAAGAGTATTTTTATTACATGTATCGCAAGT
ATTCATTTCAACACACATATCTATATATATATATATATATGTTATATATTTATTCAATTTTGTTTACCAT
TGATCAATTTTCACACATGAAACAACCGCCAGCATTATATAATTTTTTTTATTTTTTTAAAAAATGTGTA
CACATATTCTGAAAATGAAAAATTCAATGGCTCGAGTGCCAAATAAAGAAATGGTTACAATTTAAGGGTC
GACCGATGCCCTTGAGAGCCTTCAACCCAGTCAGCTCCTTCCGGTGGGCGCGGGGCATGACTATCGTCGC
CGCACTTATGACTGTCTTCTTTATCATGCAACTCGTAGGACAGGTGCCGGCAGCGCTCTGGGTCATTTTC
GGCGAGGACCGCTTTCGCTGGAGCGCGACGATGATCGGCCTGTCGCTTGCGGTATTCGGAATCTTGCACG
CCCTCGCTCAAGCCTTCGTCACTGGTCCCGCCACCAAACGTTTCGGCGAGAAGCAGGCCATTATCGCCGG
CATGGCGGCCGACGCGCTGGGCTACGTCTTGCTGGCGTTCGCGACGCGAGGCTGGATGGCCTTCCCCATT
ATGATTCTTCTCGCTTCCGGCGGCATCGGGATGCCCGCGTTGCAGGCCATGCTGTCCAGGCAGGTAGATG
ACGACCATCAGGGACAGCTTCAAGGATCGCTCGCGGCTCTTACCAGCCAGCAAAAGGCCAGGAACCGTAA
AAAGGCCGCGTTGCTGGCGTTTTTCCATAGGCTCCGCCCCCCTGACGAGCATCACAAAAATCGACGCTCA
AGTCAGAGGTGGCGAAACCCGACAGGACTATAAAGATACCAGGCGTTTCCCCCTGGAAGCTCCCTCGTGC
GCTCTCCTGTTCCGACCCTGCCGCTTACCGGATACCTGTCCGCCTTTCTCCCTTCGGGAAGCGTGGCGCT
TTCTCAATGCTCACGCTGTAGGTATCTCAGTTCGGTGTAGGTCGTTCGCTCCAAGCTGGGCTGTGTGCAC
GAACCCCCCGTTCAGCCCGACCGCTGCGCCTTATCCGGTAACTATCGTCTTGAGTCCAACCCGGTAAGAC
ACGACTTATCGCCACTGGCAGCAGCCACTGGTAACAGGATTAGCAGAGCGAGGTATGTAGGCGGTGCTAC
AGAGTTCTTGAAGTGGTGGCCTAACTACGGCTACACTAGAAGGACAGTATTTGGTATCTGCGCTCTGCTG
AAGCCAGTTACCTTCGGAAAAAGAGTTGGTAGCTCTTGATCCGGCAAACAAACCACCGCTGGTAGCGGTG
GTTTTTTTGTTTGCAAGCAGCAGATTACGCGCAGAAAAAAAGGATCTCAAGAAGATCCTTTGATCTTTTC
TACGGGGTCTGACGCTCAGTGGAACGAAAACTCACGTTAAGGGATTTTGGTCATGAGATTATCAAAAAGG
ATCTTCACCTAGATCCTTTTAAATTAAAAATGAAGTTTTAAATCAATCTAAAGTATATATGAGTAAACTT
GGTCTGACAGTTACCAATGCTTAATCAGTGAGGCACCTATCTCAGCGATCTGTCTATTTCGTTCATCCAT
AGTTGCCTGACTCCCCGTCGTGTAGATAACTACGATACGGGAGGGCTTACCATCTGGCCCCAGTGCTGCA
ATGATACCGCGAGACCCACGCTCACCGGCTCCAGATTTATCAGCAATAAACCAGCCAGCCGGAAGGGCCG
AGCGCAGAAGTGGTCCTGCAACTTTATCCGCCTCCATCCAGTCTATTAATTGTTGCCGGGAAGCTAGAGT
AAGTAGTTCGCCAGTTAATAGTTTGCGCAACGTTGTTGCCATTGCTGCAGGCATCGTGGTGTCACGCTCG
TCGTTTGGTATGGCTTCATTCAGCTCCGGTTCCCAACGATCAAGGCGAGTTACATGATCCCCCATGTTGT
GCAAAAAAGCGGTTAGCTCCTTCGGTCCTCCGATCGTTGTCAGAAGTAAGTTGGCCGCAGTGTTATCACT
CATGGTTATGGCAGCACTGCATAATTCTCTTACTGTCATGCCATCCGTAAGATGCTTTTCTGTGACTGGT
GAGTACTCAACCAAGTCATTCTGAGAATAGTGTATGCGGCGACCGAGTTGCTCTTGCCCGGCGTCAACAC
GGGATAATACCGCGCCACATAGCAGAACTTTAAAAGTGCTCATCATTGGAAAACGTTCTTCGGGGCGAAA
ACTCTCAAGGATCTTACCGCTGTTGAGATCCAGTTCGATGTAACCCACTCGTGCACCCAACTGATCTTCA
GCATCTTTTACTTTCACCAGCGTTTCTGGGTGAGCAAAAACAGGAAGGCAAAATGCCGCAAAAAAGGGAA
TAAGGGCGACACGGAAATGTTGAATACTCATACTCTTCCTTTTTCAATATTATTGAAGCATTTATCAGGG
TTATTGTCTCATGAGCGGATACATATTTGAATGTATTTAGAAAAATAAACAAATAGGGGTTCCGCGCACA
TTTCCCCGAAAAGTGCCACCTGACGTCTAAGAAACCATTATTATCATGACATTAACCTATAAAAATAGGC
GTATCACGAGCCCTTTCGT
Features (pLannotate 1.2.2; 7 found; start..end, strand, type, name):
     56..2568    +  promoter       Ac5 promoter: Drosophila melanogaster actin 5C promoter
   2594..4243    +  CDS            luciferase: firefly luciferase; luc
   4273..4336    +  ncRNA          nos TCE: Accession: RF00161 - Nanos 3' UTR translation control element
   5108..5578    +  CDS            TcR (fragment): tetracycline efflux protein; tet; confers resistance to tetracycline
   5622..6210    -  rep_origin     ori: high-copy-number ColE1/pMB1/pBR322/pUC origin of replication
   6381..7241    -  CDS            AmpR: β-lactamase; bla; confers resistance to ampicillin, carbenicillin, and related antibiotics
   7242..7346    -  promoter       AmpR promoter: bla
