[The description below was written by a language model from this plasmid's Addgene catalogue record and pLannotate feature annotations shown in this document.]
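Description:
pAc5.1C-Fluc-nanos-SRE1mut_C is a 7,439-nt insect expression plasmid carrying a firefly luciferase reporter fused to a mutated version of the Drosophila melanogaster nanos (nos, CG5637) 3' UTR. The catalogue lists the backbone as unknown, although the name and the annotated parts point to a pAc5.1-type vector. The D. melanogaster actin 5C (Ac5) promoter, a strong constitutive promoter commonly used in cultured fly cells, drives the luciferase coding sequence. This is followed immediately by nanos 3' UTR sequence, in which the annotation recognises the nanos translational control element (TCE). No polyadenylation signal is annotated in the feature table, so the record does not show how the transcript is terminated.

The TCE is the region of the nanos 3' UTR that mediates post-transcriptional repression of the mRNA, and it contains Smaug recognition elements (SREs). The "SRE1mut" designation indicates that the first of these elements has been mutated, though the record does not specify the exact changes. Such a construct would typically be transfected into insect cells alongside a wild-type UTR reporter and a normalisation control, to test how much that element contributes to translational repression or mRNA decay, with luciferase activity as the readout. The record itself states the purpose only as insect expression of the mutant UTR.

For propagation in E. coli, the plasmid carries a ColE1/pUC-type origin and a β-lactamase gene with its own promoter, which confers ampicillin resistance. The catalogue lists the plasmid as low copy, whereas the origin is annotated as a high-copy type. A fragment of a tetracycline resistance gene is also detected; it is probably a non-functional backbone remnant. The sequence is depositor-supplied and may be theoretical.
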