Addgene plasmid #146020: pAc5.1C-Fluc-nanos-SRE1mut_C
Purpose: Insect Expression of nanos-3UTR-SRE1mut
Depositing lab: Elisa Izaurralde. Depositing organization: Max Planck Institute for Developmental Biology.
Backbone
  Vector backbone: Unknown
  Vector type: Insect Expression
Growth in bacteria
  Bacterial resistance: Ampicillin, 100 μg/mL
  Growth temperature: 37°C
  Growth strain: DH5alpha
  Copy number: Low Copy
Gene/Insert
  Gene/Insert name: nanos-3UTR-SRE1mut
  Species: D. melanogaster (fly)
  Entrez Gene: nos (a.k.a. Dmel_CG5637, CG5637, DRONANOS, Dmel\CG5637, Dronanos, NANOS, NOS, Nanos, Nos, l(3)07117, l(3)j3B6, l(3)j4B6, nNOS)
  Cloning method: Unknown
Terms and licenses: Academic/Nonprofit Terms; Industry Terms: Not Available to Industry
Depositor comments: 3'UTR extracted from CG5637. NCBI:NM_057310.3 Plasmids from this collection were made available to the research community and donated after the lab closed. Please note that the sequence provided by the depositing laboratory may be theoretical/predicted or based on Sanger sequencing results. There may be discrepancies between sequencing results obtained by Addgene and the depositor sequence. If an Addgene verified sequence is not available, please contact before placing your order to request that our lab fully sequence the plasmid.
How to cite: pAc5.1C-Fluc-nanos-SRE1mut_C was a gift from Elisa Izaurralde (Addgene plasmid # 146020 ; http://n2t.net/addgene:146020 ; RRID:Addgene_146020)
